>Addgene plasmid #32708 | pcDNA3-GFPLaminA-N195K | addgene partial sequence | sequence record 39849 | EGFP-C 5'-CATGGTCCTGCTGGAGTTCGTG-3'
TGGACGAGCTGTACAAGCCAGGAGCCGGCGCAGGTGCTGGAGCAGGTGCAGGCGGCCGCGAGACCCCGTC
CCAGCGGCGCGCCACCCGCAGCGGGGCGCAGGCCAGCTCCACTCCGCTGTCGCCCACCCGCATCACCCGG
CTGCAGGAGAAGGAGGACCTGCAGGAGCTCAATGATCGCTTGGCGGTCTACATCGACCGTGTGCGCTCGC
TGGAAACGGAGAACGCAGGGCTGCGCCTTCGCATCACCGAGTCTGAAGAGGTGGTCAGCCGCGAGGTGTC
CGGCATCAAGGCCGCCTACGAGGCCGAGCTCGGGGATGCCCGCAAGACCCTTGACTCAGTAGCCAAGGAG
CGCGCCCGCCTGCAGCTGGAGCTGAGCAAAGTGCGTGAGGAGTTTAAGGAGCTGAAAGCGCGCAATACCA
AGAAGGAGGGTGACCTGATAGCTGCTCAGGCTCGGCTGAAGGACCTGGAGGCTCTGCTGAACTCCAAGGA
GGCCGCACTGAGCACTGCTCTCAGTGAGAAGCGCACGCTGGAGGGCGAGCTGCATGATCTGCGGGGCCAG
GTGGCCAAGCTTGAGGCAGCCCTAGGTGAGGCCAAGAAGCAACTTCAGGATGAGATGCTGCGGCG
