>Addgene plasmid #32708 | pcDNA3-GFPLaminA-N195K | addgene partial sequence | sequence record 42697 | hLMNA-F2 5'-CAAGAAGGAGGGTGACCTGATA-3'
CTGGAGGCTCTGCTGAACTCCAAGGAGGCCGCACTGAGCACTGCTCTCAGTGAGAAGCGCACGCTGGAGG
GCGAGCTGCATGATCTGCGGGGCCAGGTGGCCAAGCTTGAGGCAGCCCTAGGTGAGGCCAAGAAGCAACT
TCAGGATGAGATGCTGCGGCGGGTGGATGCTGAGAAGAGGCTGCAGACCATGAAGGAGGAACTGGACTTC
CAGAAGAACATCTACAGTGAGGAGCTGCGTGAGACCAAGCGCCGTCATGAGACCCGACTGGTGGAGATTG
ACAATGGGAAGCAGCGTGAGTTTGAGAGCCGGCTGGCGGATGCGCTGCAGGAACTGCGGGCCCAGCATGA
GGACCAGGTGGAGCAGTATAAGAAGGAGCTGGAGAAGACTTATTCTGCCAAGCTGGACAATGCCAGGCAG
TCTGCTGAGAGGAACAGCAACCTGGTGGGGGCTGCCCACGAGGAGCTGCAGCAGTCGCGCATCCGCATCG
ACAGCCTCTCTGCCCAGCTCAGCCAGCTCCAGAAGCAGCTGGCAGCCAAGGAGGCGAAGCTTCGAGACCT
GGAGGACTCACTGGCCCGTGAGCGGGACACCAGCCGGCGGCTGCTGGCGGAAAAGGAGCGGGAGATGGCC
GAGATGCGGGCAAGGATGCAGCAGCAGCTGGACGAGTACCAGGAGCTTCTGGACATCAAGCTGGCCCTGG
ACATGGAGATCCACGCCTACCGCAAGCTCTTGGAGGGCGAGGAGGAGAGACTACGCCTGTCCCCCAGCCC
TACCTCGCAGCGCAGCCGTGGCCGTGCTTCCTCTCACTCA
