[The description below was written by a language model from this plasmid's Addgene catalogue record.]
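Description:
pcDNA3-GFPLaminA-N195K is a mammalian expression plasmid built on the Invitrogen pcDNA3 backbone (about 5.4 kb without insert). It carries human lamin A (LMNA) with the N195K amino-acid substitution, fused at its N terminus to GFP. The roughly 2.8 kb insert was placed between the EcoRI and XbaI sites of the polylinker, although the record does not say whether those sites survived cloning. Expression is driven by the CMV promoter, a strong constitutive promoter in most mammalian cell lines. The use of a BGH reverse sequencing primer is consistent with the bovine growth hormone polyadenylation signal that normally lies downstream of the pcDNA3 cloning site. The plasmid is propagated in E. coli under ampicillin selection. It also carries a neomycin resistance marker, so stably transfected mammalian cells can be selected with G418. Copy number is recorded as unknown, and no feature table was supplied, so individual backbone elements cannot be confirmed beyond the catalogue fields.

Lamin A is an intermediate filament protein of the nuclear lamina, and LMNA mutations underlie a range of inherited laminopathies. The associated publication concerns the altered protein dynamics of disease-associated lamin A mutants. The GFP fusion lets the mutant protein be followed by fluorescence microscopy in transfected cells, making the construct suitable for examining its localisation, its incorporation into the lamina and its mobility. Such work would typically compare it with wild-type or other mutant GFP-lamin A constructs. The record does not state which specific disease N195K represents.
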