Addgene plasmid #32708: pcDNA3-GFPLaminA-N195K
Depositing lab: Wendy Bickmore. Depositing organization: University of Edinburgh. Publication: Altered protein dynamics of disease-associated lamin A mutants. Gilchrist S, Gilbert N, Perry P, Ostlund C, Worman HJ, Bickmore WA. BMC Cell Biol. 2004 Dec 13;5(1):46. 10.1186/1471-2121-5-46 PubMed 15596010.
Backbone
  Vector backbone: pcDNA3
  Backbone manufacturer: Invitrogen
  Backbone size w/o insert (bp): 5446
  Vector type: Mammalian Expression
  Selectable markers: Neomycin (select with G418)
Growth in bacteria
  Bacterial resistance: Ampicillin, 100 μg/mL
  Growth temperature: 37°C
  Growth strain: DH5alpha
  Copy number: Unknown
Gene/Insert
  Gene/Insert name: Lamin A
  Species: H. sapiens (human)
  Insert size (bp): 2800
  Mutation: N195K
  Entrez Gene: LMNA (a.k.a. CDCD1, CDDC, CMD1A, CMT2B1, EMD2, FPL, FPLD, FPLD2, HGPS, IDC, LDP1, LFP, LGMD1B, LMN1, LMNC, LMNL1, MADA, PRO1)
  Promoter: CMV
  Tag / fusion protein: GFP (N terminal on insert)
  Cloning method: Restriction Enzyme; 5′ cloning site EcoRI (unknown if destroyed); 3′ cloning site XbaI (unknown if destroyed)
  Sequencing primers: 5′ CMV-F; 3′ BGH-rev
Terms and licenses: Academic/Nonprofit Terms; Industry Terms: Not Available to Industry
How to cite: pcDNA3-GFPLaminA-N195K was a gift from Wendy Bickmore (Addgene plasmid # 32708 ; http://n2t.net/addgene:32708 ; RRID:Addgene_32708)
